>Addgene plasmid #97011 | p15a_Kan_MLS_Rosa26_Short_CRISPRDel_CAG_RNeoStop_WPRE_bgh_pA | depositor full sequence | sequence record 178628 | p15a_Kan_MLS_Rosa26_Short_CRISPRDel_CAG_RNeoStop_WPRE_bgh_pA sequence 9196 bps
GCTAGCGGAGTGTATACTGGCTTACTATGTTGGCACTGATGAGGGTGTCAGTGAAGTGCTTCATGTGGCA
GGAGAAAAAAGGCTGCACCGGTGCGTCAGCAGAATATGTGATACAGGATATATTCCGCTTCCTCGCTCAC
TGACTCGCTACGCTCGGTCGTTCGACTGCGGCGAGCGGAAATGGCTTACGAACGGGGCGGAGATTTCCTG
GAAGATGCCAGGAAGATACTTAACAGGGAAGTGAGAGGGCCGCGGCAAAGCCGTTTTTCCATAGGCTCCG
CCCCCCTGACAAGCATCACGAAATCTGACGCTCAAATCAGTGGTGGCGAAACCCGACAGGACTATAAAGA
TACCAGGCGTTTCCCCCTGGCGGCTCCCTCGTGCGCTCTCCTGTTCCTGCCTTTCGGTTTACCGGTGTCA
TTCCGCTGTTATGGCCGCGTTTGTCTCATTCCACGCCTGACACTCAGTTCCGGGTAGGCAGTTCGCTCCA
AGCTGGACTGTATGCACGAACCCCCCGTTCAGTCCGACCGCTGCGCCTTATCCGGTAACTATCGTCTTGA
GTCCAACCCGGAAAGACATGCAAAAGCACCACTGGCAGCAGCCACTGGTAATTGATTTAGAGGAGTTAGT
CTTGAAGTCATGCGCCGGTTAAGGCTAAACTGAAAGGACAAGTTTTGGTGACTGCGCTCCTCCAAGCCAG
TTACCTCGGTTCAAAGAGTTGGTAGCTCAGAGAACCTTCGAAAAACCGCCCTGCAAGGCGGTTTTTTCGT
TTTCAGAGCAAGAGATTACGCGCAGACCAAAACGATCTCAAGAAGATCATCTTATTAATCAGATAAAATA
TTTCTAGATTTCAGTGCAATTTATCTCTTCAAATGTAGCACCTGAAGTCAGCCCCATACGATATAAGTTG
TATTTCGTCGACGGAAGAGCGGCGCGCCAAATCTCCGTTCTGTGAGACAGCCGGGTACGAGTCGTGACGC
TGGAAGGGGCAAGCGGGTGGTGGGCAGGAATGCGGTCCGCCCTGCAGCAACCGGAGGGGGAGGGAGAAGG
GAGCGGAAAAGTCTCCACCGGACGCGGCCATGGCTCGGGGGGGGGGGGGCAGCGGAGGAGCGCTTCCGGC
CGACGTCTCGTCGCTGATTGGCTTCTTTTCCTCCCGCCGTGTGTGAAAACACAAATGGCGTGTTTTGGTT
GGCGTAAGGCGCCTGTCAGTTAACGGCAGCCGGAGTGCGCAGCCGCCGGCAGCCTCGCTCTGCCCACTGG
GTGGGGCGGGAGGTAGGTGGGGTGAGGCGAGCTGGACGTGCGGGCGCGGTCGGCCTCTGGCGGGGCGGGG
GAGGGGAGGGAGGGTCAGCGAAAGTAGCTCGCGCGCGAGCGGCCGCCCACCCTCCCCTTCCTCTGGGGGA
GTCGTTTTACCCGCCGCCGGCCGGGCCTCGTCGTCTGATTGGCTCTCGGGGCCCAGAAAACTGGCCCTTG
CCATTGGCTCGTGTTCGTGCAAGTTGAGTCCATCCGCCGGCCAGCGGGGGCGGCGAGGAGGCGCTCCCAG
GTTCCGGCCCTCCCCTCGGCCCCGCGCCGCAGAGTCTGGCCGCGCGCCCCTGCGCAACGTGGCAGGAAGC
GCGCGCTGGGGGCGGGGACGGGCAGTAGGGCTGAGCGGCTGCGGGGCGGGTGCAAGCACGTTTCCGACTT
GAGTTGCCTCAAGAGGGGCGTGCTGAGCCAGACCTCCATCGCGCACTCCGGGGAGTGGAGGGAAGGAGCG
AGGGCTCAGTTGGGCTGTTTTGGAGGCAGGAAGCACTTGCTCTCCCAAAGTCGCTCTGAGTTGTTATCAG
TAAGGGAGCTGCAGTGGAGTAGGCGGGGAGAAGGCCGCACCCTTCTCCGGAGGGGGGAGGGGAGTGTTGC
AATACCTTTCTGGGAGTTCTCTGCTGCCTCCTGGCTTCTGAGGACCGCCCTGGGCCTGGGAGAATCCCTT
CCCCCTCTTCTTTCTTTAATTAAGCCATTGATTATTGACTAGTTATTAATAGTAATCAATTACGGGGTCA
TTAGTTCATAGCCCATATATGGAGTTCCGCGTTACATAACTTACGGTAAATGGCCCGCCTGGCTGACCGC
CCAACGACCCCCGCCCATTGACGTCAATAATGACGTATGTTCCCATAGTAACGCCAATAGGGACTTTCCA
TTGACGTCAATGGGTGGAGTATTTACGGTAAACTGCCCACTTGGCAGTACATCAAGTGTATCATATGCCA
AGTACGCCCCCTATTGACGTCAATGACGGTAAATGGCCCGCCTGGCATTATGCCCAGTACATGACCTTAT
GGGACTTTCCTACTTGGCAGTACATCTACGTATTAGTCATCGCTATTACCATGGTCGAGGTGAGCCCCAC
GTTCTGCTTCACTCTCCCCATCTCCCCCCCCTCCCCACCCCCAATTTTGTATTTATTTATTTTTTAATTA
TTTTGTGCAGCGATGGGGGCGGGGGGGGGGGGGGGGCGCGCGCCAGGCGGGGCGGGGCGGTGCGAGGGGC
GGGGCGGGGCGAGGCGGAGAGGTGCGGCGGCAGCCAATCAGAGCGGCGCGCTCCGAAAGTTTCCTTTTAT
GGCGAGGCGGCGGCGGCGGCGGCCCTATAAAAAGCGAAGCGCGCGGCGGGCGGGAGTCGCTGCGTTGCCT
TCGCCCCGTGCCCCGCTCCGCGCCGCCTCGCGCCGCCCGCCCCGGCTCTGACTGACCGCGTTACTCCCAC
AGGTGAGCGGGCGGGACGGCCCTTCTCCTCCGGGCTGTAATTAGCGCTTGGTTTAATGACGGCTCGTTTC
TTTTCTGTGGCTGCGTGAAAGCCTTAAAGGGCTCCGGGAGGGCCCTTTGTGCGGGGGGGAGCGGCTCGGG
GGGTGCGTGCGTGTGTGTGTGCGTGGGGAGCGCCGCGTGCGGCTCCGCGCTGCCCGGCGGCTGTGAGCGC
TGCGGGCGCGGCGCGGGGCTTTGTGCGCTCCGCGTGTGCGCGAGGGGAGCGCGGCCGGGGGCGGTGCCCC
GCGGTGCGGGGGGGCTGCGAGGGGAACAAAGGCTGCGTGCGGGGTGTGTGCGTGGGGGGGTGAGCAGGGG
GTGTGGGCGCGGCGGTCGGGCTGTAACCCCCCCCTGCACCCCCCTCCCCGAGTTGCTGAGCACGGCCCGG
CTTCGGGTGCGGGGCTCCGTGCGGGGCGTGGCGCGGGGCTCGCCGTGCCGGGCGGGGGGTGGCGGCAGGT
GGGGGTGCCGGGCGGGGCGGGGCCGCCTCGGGCCGGGGAGGGCTCGGGGGAGGGGCGCGGCGGCCCCGGA
GCGCCGGCGGCTGTCGAGGCGCGGCGAGCCGCAGCCATTGCCTTTTATGGTAATCGTGCGAGAGGGCGCA
GGGACTTCCTTTGTCCCAAATCTGGCGGAGCCGAAATCTGGGAGGCGCCGCCGCACCCCCTCTAGCGGGC
GCGGGCGAAGCGGTGCGGCGCCGGCAGGAAGGAAATGGGCGGGGAGGGCCTTCGTGCGTCGCCGCGCCGC
CGTCCCCTTCTCCATCTCCAGCCTCGGGGCTGCCGCAGGGGGACGGCTGCCTTCGGGGGGGACGGGGCAG
GGCGGGGTTCGGCTTCTGGCGTGTGACCGGCGGCTCTAGAGCCTCTGCTAACCATGTTCATGCCTTCTTC
TTTTTCCTACAGCTCCTGGGCAACGTGCTGGTTATTGTGCTGTCTCATCATTTTGGCAAAGAATTGATTA
ACTTTAAATAATTGGCATTATTTAAAGTTAATGGGATCGGCCATTGAACAAGATGGATTGCACGCAGGTT
CTCCGGCCGCTTGGGTGGAGAGGCTATTCGGCTATGACTGGGCACAACAGACAATCGGCTGCTCTGATGC
CGCCGTGTTCCGGCTGTCAGCGCAGGGGCGCCCGGTTCTTTTTGTCAAGACCGACCTGTCCGGTGCCCTG
AATGAACTGCAGGACGAGGCAGCGCGGCTATCGTGGCTGGCCACGACGGGCGTTCCTTGCGCAGCTGTGC
TCGACGTTGTCACTGAAGCGGGAAGGGACTGGCTGCTATTGGGCGAAGTGCCGGGGCAGGATCTCCTGTC
ATCTCACCTTGCTCCTGCCGAGAAAGTATCCATCATGGCTGATGCAATGCGGCGGCTGCATACGCTTGAT
CCGGCTACCTGCCCATTCGACCACCAAGCGAAACATCGCATCGAGCGAGCACGTACTCGGATGGAAGCCG
GTCTTGTCGATCAGGATGATCTGGACGAAGAGCATCAGGGGCTCGCGCCAGCCGAACTGTTCGCCAGGCT
CAAGGCGCGCATGCCCGACGGCGATGATCTCGTCGTGACCCATGGCGATGCCTGCTTGCCGAATATCATG
GTGGAAAATGGCCGCTTTTCTGGATTCATCGACTGTGGCCGGCTGGGTGTGGCGGACCGCTATCAGGACA
TAGCGTTGGCTACCCGTGATATTGCTGAAGAGCTTGGCGGCGAATGGGCTGACCGCTTCCTCGTGCTTTA
CGGTATCGCCGCTCCCGATTCGCAGCGCATCGCCTTCTATCGCCTTCTTGACGAGTTCTTCTAATAGTGA
GATATTAAGGGTTCCGGATCCTCGGGGACACCAAATATGGCGATCTCGGCCTTTTCGTTTCTTGGAGCTG
GGACATGTTTGCCATCGATCCATCTACCACCAGAACGGCCGTTAGATCTGCTGCCACCGTTGTTTCCACC
GAAGAAACCACCGTTGCCGTAACCACCACGACGGTTGTTGCTAAAGAAGCTGCCACCGCCACGGCCACCG
TTGTAGCCGCCGTTGTTGTTATTGTAGTTGCTACTGTTATTTCTGGCACTTCTTGGTTTTCCTCTTAAGT
GAGGAGGAACATAACCATTCTCGTTGTTGTCGTTGATGCTTAAATTTTGCACTTGTTCGCTCAGTTCAGC
CATAATATGAAATGCTTTTCTTGTTGTTCTTACGGAATACCACTTGCCACCTATCACCACAACTAACTTT
TTCCCGTTCCTCCATCTCTTTTATATTTTTTTTCTCGAGGGATCTTTGTGAAGGAACCTTACTTCTGTGG
TGTGACATAATTGGACAAACTACCTACAGAGATTTAAAGCTCTAAGGTAAATATAAAATTTTTAAGTGTA
TAATGTGTTAAACTACTGATTCTAATTGTTTGTGTATTTTAGATTCCAACCTATGGAACTGATGAATGGG
AGCAGTGGTGGAATGCCTTTAATGAGGAAAACCTGTTTTGCTCAGAAGAAATGCCATCTAGTGATGATGA
GGCTACTGCTGACTCTCAACATTCTACTCCTCCAAAAAAGAAGAGAAAGGTAGAAGACCCCAAGGACTTT
CCTTCAGAATTGCTAAGTTTTTTGAGTCATGCTGTGTTTAGTAATAGAACTCTTGCTTGCTTTGCTATTT
ACACCACAAAGGAAAAAGCTGCACTGCTATACAAGAAAATTATGGAAAAATATTCTGTAACCTTTATAAG
TAGGCATAACAGTTATAATCATAACATACTGTTTTTTCTTACTCCACACAGGCATAGAGTGTCTGCTATT
AATAACTATGCTCAAAAATTGTGTACCTTTAGCTTTTTAATTTGTAAAGGGGTTAATAAGGAATATTTGA
TGTATAGTGCCTTGACTAGAGATCATAATCAGCCATACCACATTTGTAGAGGTTTTACTTGCTTTAAAAA
ACCTCCCACACCTCCCCCTGAACCTGAAACATAAAATGAATGCAATTGTTGTTGTTAACTTGTTTATTGC
AGCTTATAATGGTTACAAATAAAGCAATAGCATCACAAATTTCACAAATAAAGCATTTTTTTCACTGCAT
TCTAGTTGTGGTTTGTCCAAACTCATCAATGTATCTTATCATGTCTGGATCTGACATGGTAAGTAAGCTT
GGGCTGCAGGTCGAGGGACCTATAACTTTAAATAATTGGCATTATTTAAAGTTAATCAGGCCTGTTTAAA
CATTTAAATAATCAACCTCTGGATTACAAAATTTGTGAAAGATTGACTGGTATTCTTAACTATGTTGCTC
CTTTTACGCTATGTGGATACGCTGCTTTAATGCCTTTGTATCATGCTATTGCTTCCCGTATGGCTTTCAT
TTTCTCCTCCTTGTATAAATCCTGGTTGCTGTCTCTTTATGAGGAGTTGTGGCCCGTTGTCAGGCAACGT
GGCGTGGTGTGCACTGTGTTTGCTGACGCAACCCCCACTGGTTGGGGCATTGCCACCACCTGTCAGCTCC
TTTCCGGGACTTTCGCTTTCCCCCTCCCTATTGCCACGGCGGAACTCATCGCCGCCTGCCTTGCCCGCTG
CTGGACAGGGGCTCGGCTGTTGGGCACTGACAATTCCGTGGTGTTGTCGGGGAAGCTGACGTCCTTTCCA
TGGCTGCTCGCCTGTGTTGCCACCTGGATTCTGCGCGGGACGTCCTTCTGCTACGTCCCTTCGGCCCTCA
ATCCAGCGGACCTTCCTTCCCGCGGCCTGCTGCCGGCTCTGCGGCCTCTTCCGCGTCTTCGCCTTCGCCC
TCAGACGAGTCGGATCTCCCTTTGGGCCGCCTCCCCGCCTGAAATAATTCCGACTGTGCCTTCTAGTTGC
CAGCCATCTGTTGTTTGCCCCTCCCCCGTGCCTTCCTTGACCCTGGAAGGTGCCACTCCCACTGTCCTTT
CCTAATAAAATGAGGAAATTGCATCGCATTGTCTGAGTAGGTGTCATTCTATTCTGGGGGGTGGGGTGGG
GCAGGACAGCAAGGGGGAGGATTGGGAAGACAATAGCAGGCATGCTGGGGATGCGGTGGGCTCTATGGTT
AATTAAAGAAGATGGGCGGGAGTCTTCTGGGCAGGCTTAAAGGCTAACCTGGTGTGTGGGCGTTGTCCTG
CAGGGGAATTGAACAGGTGTAAAATTGGAGGGACAAGACTTCCCACAGATTTTCGGTTTTGTCGGGAAGT
TTTTTAATAGGGGCAAATAAGGAAAATGGGAGGATAGGTAGTCATCTGGGGTTTTATGCAGCAAAACTAC
AGGTTATTATTGCTTGTGATCCGCCTCGGAGTATTTTCCATCGAGGTAGATTAAAGACATGCTCACCCGA
GTTTTATACTCTCCTGCTTGAGATCCTTACTACAGTATGAAATTACAGTGTCGCGAGTTAGACTATGTAA
GCAGAATTTTAATCATTTTTAAAGAGCCCAGTACTTCATATCCATTTCTCCCGCTCCTTCTGCAGCCTTA
TCAAAAGGTATTTTAGAACACTCATTTTAGCCCCATTTTCATTTATTATACTGGCTTATCCAACCCCTAG
ACAGAGCATTGGCATTTTCCCTTTCCTGATCTTAGAAGTCTGATGACTCATGAAACCAGACAGATTAGTT
ACATACACCACAAATCGAGGCTGTAGCTGGGGCCTCAACACTGCAGTTCTTTTATAACTCCTTAGTACAC
TTTTTGTTGATCCTTTGCCTTGATCCTTAATTTTCAGTGTCTATCACCTCTCCCGTCAGGTGGTGTTCCA
CATTTGGGCCTATTCTCAGTCCAGGGAGTTTTACAACAATAGATGTATTGAGAATCCAACCTAAAGCTTA
ACTTTCCACTCCCATGAATGCCTCTCTCCTTTTTCTCCATTTATAAACTGAGCTATTAACCATTAATGGT
TTCCAGGTGGATGTCTCCTCCCCCAATATTACCTGATGTATCTTACATATTGCCAGGCTGATATTTTAAG
ACATTAAAAGGTATATTTCATTATTGAGCCACATGGTATTGATTACTGCTTACTAAAATTTTGTCATTGT
ACACATCTGTAAAAGGTGGTTCCTTTTGGAATGCAAAGTTCAGGTGTTTGTTGTCTTTCCTGACCTAAGG
TCTTGTGAGCTTGTATTTTTTCTATTTAAGCAGTGCTTTCTCTTGGACTGGCTTGACTCATGGCATTCTA
CACGTTATTGCTGGTCTAAATGTGATTTTGCCAAGCTTCTTCAGGACCTATAATTTTGCTTGACTTGTAG
CCAAACACAAGTAAAATGATTAAGCAACAAATGTATTTGTGAAGCTTGGTCCACCACGCTCGGAGGGCCT
GTTAGAAAAACTCATCGAGCATCAAATGAAACTGCAATTTATTCATATCAGGATTATCAATACCATATTT
TTGAAAAAGCCGTTTCTGTAATGAAGGAGAAAACTCACCGAGGCAGTTCCATAGGATGGCAAGATCCTGG
TATCGGTCTGCGATTCCGACTCGTCCAACATCAATACAACCTATTAATTTCCCCTCGTCAAAAATAAGGT
TATCAAGTGAGAAATCACCATGAGTGACGACTGAATCCGGTGAGAATGGCAAAAGCTTATGCATTTCTTT
CCAGACTTGTTCAACAGGCCAGCCATTACGCTCGTCATCAAAATCACTCGCATCAACCAAACCGTTATTC
ATTCGTGATTGCGCCTGAGCGAGACGAAATACGCGATCGCTGTTAAAAGGACAATTACAAACAGGAATCG
AATGCAACCGGCGCAGGAACACTGCCAGCGCATCAACAATATTTTCACCTGAATCAGGATATTCTTCTAA
TACCTGGAATGCTGTTTTCCCGGGGATCGCAGTGGTGAGTAACCATGCATCATCAGGAGTACGGATAAAA
TGCTTGATGGTCGGAAGAGGCATAAATTCCGTCAGCCAGTTTAGTCTGACCATCTCATCTGTAACATCAT
TGGCAACGCTACCTTTGCCATGTTTCAGAAACAACTCTGGCGCATCGGGCTTCCCATACAATCGATAGAT
TGTCGCACCTGATTGCCCGACATTATCGCGAGCCCATTTATACCCATATAAATCAGCATCCATGTTGGAA
TTTAATCGCGGCCTCGAGCAAGACGTTTCCCGTTGAATATGGCTCATAACACCCCTTGTATTACTGTTTA
TGTAAGCAGACAGTTTTATTGTTCATGATGATATATTTTTATCTTGTGCAATGTAACATCAGAGATTTTG
AGACACAACGTGGCTTTGTTGAATAAATCGAACTTTTGCTGAGTTGAAGGATCAGATCACGCATCTTCCC
GACAACGCAGACCGTTCCGTGGCAAAGCAAAAGTTCAAAATCACCAACTGGTCCACCTACAACAAAGCTC
TCATCAACCGTGGCTCCCTCACTTTCTGGCTGGATGATGGGGCGATTCAGGCCTGGTATGAGTCAGCAAC
ACCTTCTTCACGAGGCAGACCTCAGC
Features (pLannotate 1.2.2; 20 found; start..end, strand, type, name):
    123..178     -  rep_origin     RSF ori (fragment): Plasmids containing the RSF 1030 origin of replication can be propagated in E. coli cells that contain additional plasmids with compatible origins.
    266..811     -  rep_origin     p15A ori: Plasmids containing the medium-copy-number p15A origin of replication can be propagated in E. coli cells that contain a second plasmid with the ColE1 origin.
    945..1970    +  misc_feature   Rosa26 left arm (fragment): left homology arm from intron 1 of the mouse Rosa26 gene (Soriano, 1999)
   2060..2363    +  enhancer       CMV enhancer: human cytomegalovirus immediate early enhancer
   2365..2642    +  promoter       chicken β-actin promoter: No description available
   2643..3652    +  intron         chimeric intron: chimera between introns from chicken β-actin and rabbit β-globin
   3741..4542    +  CDS            NeoR/KanR (fragment): aminoglycoside phosphotransferase from Tn5; aph(3')-II (or nptII); confers resistance to neomycin, kanamycin, and G418 (Geneticin®)
   4565..4903    -  CDS            DED1 (fragment): DED1_YEAST - Also known as SPP81. Experimental evidence at protein level: Swiss-Prot protein existence level 1. ATP-binding RNA helicase involved in translation initiation. Remodels RNA in response to ADP and ATP concentrations by facilitating disruption, but also formation of RNA duplexes. Has weak ATP-dependent affinity for dsRNA, but strong ATP-dependent affinity for ssRNA. Acts as a virus host factor involved in the replication of the MBV and the L-A viruses by promoting the negative-strand RNA synthesis. May be involved in recognition of the preinitiation complex and DNA binding of the RN
   4899..5009    -  CDS            YO201_YEAST (fragment): Protein uncertain: Swiss-Prot protein existence level 5. From Saccharomyces cerevisiae (strain ATCC 204508 / S288c) (Baker's yeast).
   5011..5085    +  CDS            small t antigen (fragment): SV40 (simian virus 40) small t antigen
   5087..5152    +  intron         small t intron: SV40 (simian virus 40) small t antigen intron
   5282..5302    +  CDS            SV40 NLS: nuclear localization signal of SV40 (simian virus 40) large T antigen
   5621..5704    +  CDS            large T antigen (fragment): large T antigen from SV40 (simian virus 40)
   5727..5861    +  polyA_signal   SV40 poly(A) signal: SV40 polyadenylation signal
   5960..6548    +  misc_feature   WPRE: woodchuck hepatitis virus posttranscriptional regulatory element
   6564..6788    +  polyA_signal   bGH poly(A) signal: bovine growth hormone polyadenylation signal
   6800..7610    +  misc_feature   Rosa26 right arm: right homology arm from intron 1 of the mouse Rosa26 gene (Soriano, 1999)
   8052..8867    -  CDS            KanR: aminoglycoside phosphotransferase; aph(3')-Ia; confers resistance to kanamycin in bacteria or G418 (Geneticin®) in eukaryotes
   9052..9195    +  CDS            TRA2_ECOLX (fragment): Protein predicted: Swiss-Prot protein existence level 4. Required for transposition of transposon Tn903. From Escherichia coli.
   9194..24      +  misc_feature   bom (fragment) (across the origin): basis of mobility region from pBR322
