[The description below was written by a language model from this plasmid's Addgene catalogue record and pLannotate feature annotations shown in this document.]
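Description:
p15a_Kan_MLS_Rosa26_Short_CRISPRDel_CAG_RNeoStop_WPRE_bgh_pA is a 9,196 bp empty-backbone targeting vector for knocking a Dre-responsive expression cassette into the mouse Rosa26 locus in ES cells. It is maintained in E. coli at low copy from a p15A origin and selected with kanamycin through an aph(3')-Ia gene. Small fragments annotated as RSF ori, bom and a Tn903 transposition protein appear to be backbone remnants.

The payload lies between left and right homology arms taken from intron 1 of Rosa26, about 1.0 kb and 0.8 kb as annotated, consistent with "Short" in the name. Downstream of the left arm is the CAG promoter (CMV enhancer, chicken β-actin promoter and chimeric intron). It drives a neomycin resistance gene that allows G418 selection of targeted cells. A transcriptional stop region follows, which the feature table resolves into yeast-derived filler fragments and SV40 small t intron, T antigen and poly(A) sequences.

According to the depositor, this Neo-stop unit is flanked by rox sites, although these are not called in the automated annotation. A SwaI cloning site follows it, and then WPRE, which enhances transcript expression, and a bGH polyadenylation signal. A cDNA cloned into SwaI stays silent until Dre recombinase excises the rox-flanked cassette, which places the cDNA directly under CAG control.

The vector lacks the target sequence of the companion Rosa26 sgRNA plasmid, so Cas9 used to stimulate homologous recombination cuts the genomic locus but not the donor or the correctly targeted allele. It belongs to a toolkit for building recombinase-dependent and intersectional mouse lines for circuit mapping.
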