Addgene plasmid #97011: p15a_Kan_MLS_Rosa26_Short_CRISPRDel_CAG_RNeoStop_WPRE_bgh_pA
Purpose: (Empty Backbone) Rosa26 targeting vector for Dre-responsive cassette
Depositing lab: Russell Ray. Depositing organization: Baylor College of Medicine. Publication: A CRISPR toolbox for generating intersectional genetic mouse models for functional, molecular, and anatomical circuit mapping. Lusk SJ, McKinney A, Hunt PJ, Fahey PG, Patel J, Chang A, Sun JJ, Martinez VK, Zhu PJ, Egbert JR, Allen G, Jiang X, Arenkiel BR, Tolias AS, Costa-Mattioli M, Ray RS. BMC Biol. 2022 Jan 28;20(1):28. doi: 10.1186/s12915-022-01227-0. PubMed 35086530.
Backbone
  Vector backbone: p15a ori vector
  Backbone size (bp): 9196
  Vector type: Mammalian Expression, Cre/Lox, CRISPR
  Selectable markers: Neomycin (select with G418)
Growth in bacteria
  Bacterial resistance: Kanamycin, 50 μg/mL
  Growth temperature: 37°C
  Growth strain: DH5alpha
  Copy number: Low Copy
Terms and licenses: Academic/Nonprofit Terms; Industry Terms: Not Available to Industry
Depositor comments: This plasmid is for ES cell targeting of a Dre responsive cassette into the Rosa26 locus. It consists of a 5' homology arm, CAG promoter, Rox-flanked neomycin resistance and stop cassette, SwaI cloning site, WPRE and bgh pA elements, and a 3' homology arm. The cDNA of interest (expressed in response to Dre recombination) can be cloned into the SwaI site. This vector lacks the sgRNA target sequence found in the px330_Rosa_sgRNA plasmid.
How to cite: p15a_Kan_MLS_Rosa26_Short_CRISPRDel_CAG_RNeoStop_WPRE_bgh_pA was a gift from Russell Ray (Addgene plasmid # 97011 ; http://n2t.net/addgene:97011 ; RRID:Addgene_97011)
