>Addgene plasmid #97011 | p15a_Kan_MLS_Rosa26_Short_CRISPRDel_CAG_RNeoStop_WPRE_bgh_pA | addgene partial sequence | sequence record 202939 | Addgene Partial NGS Result
CTCCTGGGCAACGTGCTGGTTATTGTGCTGTCTCATCATTTTGGCAAAGAATTGATTAACTTTAAATAAT
TGGCATTATTTAAAGTTAATGGGATCGGCCATTGAACAAGATGGATTGCACGCAGGTTCTCCGGCCGCTT
GGGTGGAGAGGCTATTCGGCTATGACTGGGCACAACAGACAATCGGCTGCTCTGATGCCGCCGTGTTCCG
GCTGTCAGCGCAGGGGCGCCCGGTTCTTTTTGTCAAGACCGACCTGTCCGGTGCCCTGAATGAACTGCAG
GACGAGGCAGCGCGGCTATCGTGGCTGGCCACGACGGGCGTTCCTTGCGCAGCTGTGCTCGACGTTGTCA
CTGAAGCGGGAAGGGACTGGCTGCTATTGGGCGAAGTGCCGGGGCAGGATCTCCTGTCATCTCACCTTGC
TCCTGCCGAGAAAGTATCCATCATGGCTGATGCAATGCGGCGGCTGCATACGCTTGATCCGGCTACCTGC
CCATTCGACCACCAAGCGAAACATCGCATCGAGCGAGCACGTACTCGGATGGAAGCCGGTCTTGTCGATC
AGGATGATCTGGACGAAGAGCATCAGGGGCTCGCGCCAGCCGAACTGTTCGCCAGGCTCAAGGCGCGCAT
GCCCGACGGCGATGATCTCGTCGTGACCCATGGCGATGCCTGCTTGCCGAATATCATGGTGGAAAATGGC
CGCTTTTCTGGATTCATCGACTGTGGCCGGCTGGGTGTGGCGGACCGCTATCAGGACATAGCGTTGGCTA
CCCGTGATATTGCTGAAGAGCTTGGCGGCGAATGGGCTGACCGCTTCCTCGTGCTTTACGGTATCGCCGC
TCCCGATTCGCAGCGCATCGCCTTCTATCGCCTTCTTGACGAGTTCTTCTAATAGTGAGATATTAAGGGT
TCCGGATCCTCGGGGACACCAAATATGGCGATCTCGGCCTTTTCGTTTCTTGGAGCTGGGACATGTTTGC
CATCGATCCATCTACCACCAGAACGGCCGTTAGATCTGCTGCCACCGTTGTTTCCACCGAAGAAACCACC
GTTGCCGTAACCACCACGACGGTTGTTGCTAAAGAAGCTGCCACCGCCACGGCCACCGTTGTAGCCGCCG
TTGTTGTTATTGTAGTTGCTACTGTTATTTCTGGCACTTCTTGGTTTTCCTCTTAAGTGAGGAGGAACAT
AACCATTCTCGTTGTTGTCGTTGATGCTTAAATTTTGCACTTGTTCGCTCAGTTCAGCCATAATATGAAA
TGCTTTTCTTGTTGTTCTTACGGAATACCACTTGCCACCTATCACCACAACTAACTTTTTCCCGTTCCTC
CATCTCTTTTATATTTTTTTTCTCGAGGGATCTTTGTGAAGGAACCTTACTTCTGTGGTGTGACATAATT
GGACAAACTACCTACAGAGATTTAAAGCTCTAAGGTAAATATAAAATTTTTAAGTGTATAATGTGTTAAA
CTACTGATTCTAATTGTTTGTGTATTTTAGATTCCAACCTATGGAACTGATGAATGGGAGCAGTGGTGGA
ATGCCTTTAATGAGGAAAACCTGTTTTGCTCAGAAGAAATGCCATCTAGTGATGATGAGGCTACTGCTGA
CTCTCAACATTCTACTCCTCCAAAAAAGAAGAGAAAGGTAGAAGACCCCAAGGACTTTCCTTCAGAATTG
CTAAGTTTTTTGAGTCATGCTGTGTTTAGTAATAGAACTCTTGCTTGCTTTGCTATTTACACCACAAAGG
AAAAAGCTGCACTGCTATACAAGAAAATTATGGAAAAATATTCTGTAACCTTTATAAGTAGGCATAACAG
TTATAATCATAACATACTGTTTTTTCTTACTCCACACAGGCATAGAGTGTCTGCTATTAATAACTATGCT
CAAAAATTGTGTACCTTTAGCTTTTTAATTTGTAAAGGGGTTAATAAGGAATATTTGATGTATAGTGCCT
TGACTAGAGATCATAATCAGCCATACCACATTTGTAGAGGTTTTACTTGCTTTAAAAAACCTCCCACACC
TCCCCCTGAACCTGAAACATAAAATGAATGCAATTGTTGTTGTTAACTTGTTTATTGCAGCTTATAATGG
TTACAAATAAAGCAATAGCATCACAAATTTCACAAATAAAGCATTTTTTTCACTGCATTCTAGTTGTGGT
TTGTCCAAACTCATCAATGTATCTTATCATGTCTGGATCTGACATGGTAAGTAAGCTTGGGCTGCAGGTC
GAGGGACCTATAACTTTAAATAATTGGCATTATTTAAAGTTAATCAGGCCTGTTTAAACATTTAAATAAT
CAACCTCTGGATTACAAAATTTGTGAAAGATTGACTGGTATTCTTAACTATGTTGCTCCTTTTACGCTAT
GTGGATACGCTGCTTTAATGCCTTTGTATCATGCTATTGCTTCCCGTATGGCTTTCATTTTCTCCTCCTT
GTATAAATCCTGGTTGCTGTCTCTTTATGAGGAGTTGTGGCCCGTTGTCAGGCAACGTGGCGTGGTGTGC
ACTGTGTTTGCTGACGCAACCCCCACTGGTTGGGGCATTGCCACCACCTGTCAGCTCCTTTCCGGGACTT
TCGCTTTCCCCCTCCCTATTGCCACGGCGGAACTCATCGCCGCCTGCCTTGCCCGCTGCTGGACAGGGGC
TCGGCTGTTGGGCACTGACAATTCCGTGGTGTTGTCGGGGAAGCTGACGTCCTTTCCATGGCTGCTCGCC
TGTGTTGCCACCTGGATTCTGCGCGGGACGTCCTTCTGCTACGTCCCTTCGGCCCTCAATCCAGCGGACC
TTCCTTCCCGCGGCCTGCTGCCGGCTCTGCGGCCTCTTCCGCGTCTTCGCCTTCGCCCTCAGACGAGTCG
GATCTCCCTTTGGGCCGCCTCCCCGCCTGAAATAATTCCGACTGTGCCTTCTAGTTGCCAGCCATCTGTT
GTTTGCCCCTCCCCCGTGCCTTCCTTGACCCTGGAAGGTGCCACTCCCACTGTCCTTTCCTAATAAAATG
AGGAAATTGCATCGCATTGTCTGAGTAGGTGTCATTCTATTCTGGGGGGTGGGGTGGGGCAGGACAGCAA
GGGGGAGGATTGGGAAGACAATAGCAGGCATGCTGGGGATGCGGTGGGCTCTATGGTTAATTAAAGAAGA
TGGGCGGGAGTCTTCTGGGCAGGCTTAAAGGCTAACCTGGTGTGTGGGCGTTGTCCTGCAGGGGAATTGA
ACAGGTGTAAAATTGGAGGGACAAGACTTCCCACAGATTTTCGGTTTTGTCGGGAAGTTTTTTAATAGGG
GCAAATAAGGAAAATGGGAGGATAGGTAGTCATCTGGGGTTTTATGCAGCAAAACTACAGGTTATTATTG
CTTGTGATCCGCCTCGGAGTATTTTCCATCGAGGTAGATTAAAGACATGCTCACCCGAGTTTTATACTCT
CCTGCTTGAGATCCTTACTACAGTATGAAATTACAGTGTCGCGAGTTAGACTATGTAAGCAGAATTTTAA
TCATTTTTAAAGAGCCCAGTACTTCATATCCATTTCTCCCGCTCCTTCTGCAGCCTTATCAAAAGGTATT
TTAGAACACTCATTTTAGCCCCATTTTCATTTATTATACTGGCTTATCCAACCCCTAGACAGAGCATTGG
CATTTTCCCTTTCCTGATCTTAGAAGTCTGATGACTCATGAAACCAGACAGATTAGTTACATACACCACA
AATCGAGGCTGTAGCTGGGGCCTCAACACTGCAGTTCTTTTATAACTCCTTAGTACACTTTTTGTTGATC
CTTTGCCTTGATCCTTAATTTTCAGTGTCTATCACCTCTCCCGTCAGGTGGTGTTCCACATTTGGGCCTA
TTCTCAGTCCAGGGAGTTTTACAACAATAGATGTATTGAGAATCCAACCTAAAGCTTAACTTTCCACTCC
CATGAATGCCTCTCTCCTTTTTCTCCATTTATAAACTGAGCTATTAACCATTAATGGTTTCCAGGTGGAT
GTCTCCTCCCCCAATATTACCTGATGTATCTTACATATTGCCAGGCTGATATTTTAAGACATTAAAAGGT
ATATTTCATTATTGAGCCACATGGTATTGATTACTGCTTACTAAAATTTTGTCATTGTACACATCTGTAA
AAGGTGGTTCCTTTTGGAATGCAAAGTTCAGGTGTTTGTTGTCTTTCCTGACCTAAGGTCTTGTGAGCTT
GTATTTTTTCTATTTAAGCAGTGCTTTCTCTTGGACTGGCTTGACTCATGGCATTCTACACGTTATTGCT
GGTCTAAATGTGATTTTGCCAAGCTTCTTCAGGACCTATAATTTTGCTTGACTTGTAGCCAAACACAAGT
AAAATGATTAAGCAACAAATGTATTTGTGAAGCTTGGTCCACCACGCTCGGAGGGCCTGTTAGAAAAACT
CATCGAGCATCAAATGAAACTGCAATTTATTCATATCAGGATTATCAATACCATATTTTTGAAAAAGCCG
TTTCTGTAATGAAGGAGAAAACTCACCGAGGCAGTTCCATAGGATGGCAAGATCCTGGTATCGGTCTGCG
ATTCCGACTCGTCCAACATCAATACAACCTATTAATTTCCCCTCGTCAAAAATAAGGTTATCAAGTGAGA
AATCACCATGAGTGACGACTGAATCCGGTGAGAATGGCAAAAGCTTATGCATTTCTTTCCAGACTTGTTC
AACAGGCCAGCCATTACGCTCGTCATCAAAATCACTCGCATCAACCAAACCGTTATTCATTCGTGATTGC
GCCTGAGCGAGACGAAATACGCGATCGCTGTTAAAAGGACAATTACAAACAGGAATCGAATGCAACCGGC
GCAGGAACACTGCCAGCGCATCAACAATATTTTCACCTGAATCAGGATATTCTTCTAATACCTGGAATGC
TGTTTTCCCGGGGATCGCAGTGGTGAGTAACCATGCATCATCAGGAGTACGGATAAAATGCTTGATGGTC
GGAAGAGGCATAAATTCCGTCAGCCAGTTTAGTCTGACCATCTCATCTGTAACATCATTGGCAACGCTAC
CTTTGCCATGTTTCAGAAACAACTCTGGCGCATCGGGCTTCCCATACAATCGATAGATTGTCGCACCTGA
TTGCCCGACATTATCGCGAGCCCATTTATACCCATATAAATCAGCATCCATGTTGGAATTTAATCGCGGC
CTCGAGCAAGACGTTTCCCGTTGAATATGGCTCATAACACCCCTTGTATTACTGTTTATGTAAGCAGACA
GTTTTATTGTTCATGATGATATATTTTTATCTTGTGCAATGTAACATCAGAGATTTTGAGACACAACGTG
GCTTTGTTGAATAAATCGAACTTTTGCTGAGTTGAAGGATCAGATCACGCATCTTCCCGACAACGCAGAC
CGTTCCGTGGCAAAGCAAAAGTTCAAAATCACCAACTGGTCCACCTACAACAAAGCTCTCATCAACCGTG
GCTCCCTCACTTTCTGGCTGGATGATGGGGCGATTCAGGCCTGGTATGAGTCAGCAACACCTTCTTCACG
AGGCAGACCTCAGCGCTAGCGGAGTGTATACTGGCTTACTATGTTGGCACTGATGAGGGTGTCAGTGAAG
TGCTTCATGTGGCAGGAGAAAAAAGGCTGCACCGGTGCGTCAGCAGAATATGTGATACAGGATATATTCC
GCTTCCTCGCTCACTGACTCGCTACGCTCGGTCGTTCGACTGCGGCGAGCGGAAATGGCTTACGAACGGG
GCGGAGATTTCCTGGAAGATGCCAGGAAGATACTTAACAGGGAAGTGAGAGGGCCGCGGCAAAGCCGTTT
TTCCATAGGCTCCGCCCCCCTGACAAGCATCACGAAATCTGACGCTCAAATCAGTGGTGGCGAAACCCGA
CAGGACTATAAAGATACCAGGCGTTTCCCCCTGGCGGCTCCCTCGTGCGCTCTCCTGTTCCTGCCTTTCG
GTTTACCGGTGTCATTCCGCTGTTATGGCCGCGTTTGTCTCATTCCACGCCTGACACTCAGTTCCGGGTA
GGCAGTTCGCTCCAAGCTGGACTGTATGCACGAACCCCCCGTTCAGTCCGACCGCTGCGCCTTATCCGGT
AACTATCGTCTTGAGTCCAACCCGGAAAGACATGCAAAAGCACCACTGGCAGCAGCCACTGGTAATTGAT
TTAGAGGAGTTAGTCTTGAAGTCATGCGCCGGTTAAGGCTAAACTGAAAGGACAAGTTTTGGTGACTGCG
CTCCTCCAAGCCAGTTACCTCGGTTCAAAGAGTTGGTAGCTCAGAGAACCTTCGAAAAACCGCCCTGCAA
GGCGGTTTTTTCGTTTTCAGAGCAAGAGATTACGCGCAGACCAAAACGATCTCAAGAAGATCATCTTATT
AATCAGATAAAATATTTCTAGATTTCAGTGCAATTTATCTCTTCAAATGTAGCACCTGAAGTCAGCCCCA
TACGATATAAGTTGTATTTCGTCGACGGAAGAGCGGCGCGCCAAATCTCCGTTCTGTGAGACAGCCGGGT
ACGAGTCGTGACGCTGGAAGGGGCAAGCGGGTGGTGGGCAGGAATGCGGTCCGCCCTGCAGCAACCGGAG
GGGGAGGGAGAAGGGAGCGGAAAAGTCTCCACCGGACGCGGCCATGGCTCGGGGGGGGGGGGGCAGCGGA
GGAGCGCTTCCGGCCGACGTCTCGTCGCTGATTGGCTTCTTTTCCTCCCGCCGTGTGTGAAAACACAAAT
GGCGTGTTTTGGTTGGCGTAAGGCGCCTGTCAGTTAACGGCAGCCGGAGTGCGCAGCCGCCGGCAGCCTC
GCTCTGCCCACTGGGTGGGGCGGGAGGTAGGTGGGGTGAGGCGAGCTGGACGTGCGGGCGCGGTCGGCCT
CTGGCGGGGCGGGGGAGGGGAGGGAGGGTCAGCGAAAGTAGCTCGCGCGCGAGCGGCCGCCCACCCTCCC
CTTCCTCTGGGGGAGTCGTTTTACCCGCCGCCGGCCGGGCCTCGTCGTCTGATTGGCTCTCGGGGCCCAG
AAAACTGGCCCTTGCCATTGGCTCGTGTTCGTGCAAGTTGAGTCCATCCGCCGGCCAGCGGGGGCGGCGA
GGAGGCGCTCCCAGGTTCCGGCCCTCCCCTCGGCCCCGCGCCGCAGAGTCTGGCCGCGCGCCCCTGCGCA
ACGTGGCAGGAAGCGCGCGCTGGGGGCGGGGACGGGCAGTAGGGCTGAGCGGCTGCGGGGCGGGTGCAAG
CACGTTTCCGACTTGAGTTGCCTCAAGAGGGGCGTGCTGAGCCAGACCTCCATCGCGCACTCCGGGGAGT
GGAGGGAAGGAGCGAGGGCTCAGTTGGGCTGTTTTGGAGGCAGGAAGCACTTGCTCTCCCAAAGTCGCTC
TGAGTTGTTATCAGTAAGGGAGCTGCAGTGGAGTAGGCGGGGAGAAGGCCGCACCCTTCTCCGGAGGGGG
GAGGGGAGTGTTGCAATACCTTTCTGGGAGTTCTCTGCTGCCTCCTGGCTTCTGAGGACCGCCCTGGGCC
TGGGAGAATCCCTTCCCCCTCTTCTTTCTTTAATTAAGCTC
